Addgene plasmid #136876: pEBTetBl-CLIP-Cep78
Purpose: Mammalian expression of the centrosomal protein Cep78 N-terminally fused to CLIP-tag
Depositing lab: Kai Johnsson. Depositing organization: Swiss Federal Institute of Technology (EPFL). Publication: Selective chemical crosslinking reveals a Cep57-Cep63-Cep152 centrosomal complex. Lukinavicius G, Lavogina D, Orpinell M, Umezawa K, Reymond L, Garin N, Gonczy P, Johnsson K. Curr Biol. 2013 Feb 4;23(3):265-70. doi: 10.1016/j.cub.2012.12.030. Epub 2013 Jan 17. PubMed 23333316.
Backbone
  Vector backbone: pEBTetBl
  Backbone size w/o insert (bp): 10957
  Vector type: Mammalian Expression
  Selectable markers: Blasticidin
Growth in bacteria
  Bacterial resistance: Ampicillin, 100 μg/mL
  Growth temperature: 37°C
  Growth strain: DH5alpha
  Copy number: High Copy
Gene/Insert
  Gene/Insert name: CLIP-Cep78
  Species: H. sapiens (human), Synthetic
  Insert size (bp): 3057
  Entrez Gene: CEP78 (a.k.a. IP63, C9orf81, FLJ12643, FLJ52093, MGC135040)
  Promoter: CMV-TetO2
  Tag / fusion protein: FLAG-tag / His-tag (N terminal on insert)
  Cloning method: Gateway Cloning
  Sequencing primers: 5′ CMV_Fwd; 3′ BGH_Rev
Terms and licenses: Academic/Nonprofit Terms; Industry Terms: Not Available to Industry
How to cite: pEBTetBl-CLIP-Cep78 was a gift from Kai Johnsson (Addgene plasmid # 136876 ; http://n2t.net/addgene:136876 ; RRID:Addgene_136876)
