[The description below was written by a language model from this plasmid's Addgene catalogue record and pLannotate feature annotations shown in this document.]
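Description:
pEBTetBl-CLIP-Cep78 is an episomal, tetracycline-regulated mammalian expression plasmid of about 14 kb, built on the pEBTetBl backbone. In E. coli it is propagated at high copy from a ColE1/pUC-type origin under ampicillin selection (AmpR). In human cells it carries the Epstein-Barr virus oriP origin together with an EBNA1 coding sequence, a pairing that lets the plasmid replicate and persist as an extrachromosomal episome rather than depending on integration. An SV40 promoter-driven blasticidin S deaminase cassette allows selection of stable cell populations. Short fragments of EBV genes and of pBR322 tetracycline-resistance sequence are annotated as well and appear to be backbone remnants.

The payload is human CEP78, a centrosomal protein, inserted by Gateway recombination and flanked by attB1 and attB2 sites. Upstream and in frame lies an N-terminal module. It contains a His tag, a FLAG tag that is listed in the catalogue but not picked up in the annotation, and a CLIP-tag. The annotation software labels the CLIP-tag as an MGMT fragment because CLIP is an engineered derivative of human O6-alkylguanine-DNA alkyltransferase that reacts covalently with benzylcytosine substrates. Expression is driven by a CMV enhancer/promoter followed by two tet operator sites (CMV-TetO2) and terminated by the bGH polyadenylation signal. A separate cassette with an RSV promoter, a β-globin intron and tetR supplies the Tet repressor from the same plasmid, so transcription is held off until tetracycline or doxycycline is added.

The construct is intended for inducible expression of CLIP-labelled Cep78, and the associated work used selective chemical crosslinking to study centrosomal protein complexes. The sequencing-derived record is roughly 100 bp shorter than the depositor sequence, mainly within oriP.
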