Features (pLannotate 1.2.2; 31 found; start..end, strand, type, name):
     85..196     +  polyA_signal   bGH poly(A) signal: bovine growth hormone polyadenylation signal
    737..2526    -  rep_origin     oriP: Epstein-Barr virus oriP replication origin (Yates et al., 2000)
   2527..2745    -  CDS            gL (fragment): GL_EBVB9 - Experimental evidence at protein level: Swiss-Prot protein existence level 1. The heterodimer glycoprotein H-glycoprotein L is required for the fusion of viral and plasma membranes leading to virus entry into the host cell. Acts as a functional inhibitor of gH and maintains gH in an inhibited form. Upon binding to host integrins, gL dissociates from gH leading to activation of the viral fusion glycoproteins gB and gH. Fusion of EBV with B-lymphocytes requires the additional receptor- binding protein gp42, which forms a complex with gH/gL. The heterodimer gH/gL targets also host EPHA
   2828..4755    -  CDS            EBNA1 (fragment): Epstein-Barr nuclear antigen 1, also known as EBNA-1 crucial for latent viral infection, and for episomal amplification of vectors containing the oriP origin (Okita et al., 2013)
   4793..5137    -  CDS            BRRF2_EBVB9 (fragment): Protein inferred from homology: Swiss-Prot protein existence level 3. From Epstein-Barr virus (strain B95-8) (HHV-4) (Human herpesvirus 4).
   5140..5163    -  promoter       tet promoter (fragment): E. coli promoter for tetracycline efflux protein gene
   5276..5380    +  promoter       AmpR promoter: bla
   5381..6241    +  CDS            AmpR: β-lactamase; bla; confers resistance to ampicillin, carbenicillin, and related antibiotics
   6412..7000    +  rep_origin     ori: high-copy-number ColE1/pMB1/pBR322/pUC origin of replication
   7046..7169    -  CDS            TcR (fragment): tetracycline efflux protein; tet; confers resistance to tetracycline
   7207..7504    +  promoter       SV40 promoter: SV40 enhancer and early promoter
   7526..7908    +  CDS            BSD (fragment): blasticidin S deaminase; Aspergillus terreus BSD; confers resistance to blasticidin
   7952..8086    +  polyA_signal   SV40 poly(A) signal: SV40 polyadenylation signal
   8208..8260    -  misc_feature   bom (fragment): basis of mobility region from pBR322
   8391..8484    +  ncRNA          Retro dr1: Accession: RF00214 - Retrovirus direct repeat 1 (dr1)
   8520..8781    +  promoter       RSV promoter: Rous sarcoma virus enhancer/promoter
   8807..8867    +  promoter       SV40 promoter (fragment): SV40 early promoter
   8898..9470    +  intron         β-globin intron: intron from rabbit β-globin gene
   9525..9543    +  promoter       T7 promoter: promoter for bacteriophage T7 RNA polymerase
   9554..10174   +  CDS            tetR: TETR2_ECOLX - Experimental evidence at protein level: Swiss-Prot protein existence level 1. TetR is the repressor of the tetracycline resistance element; its N-terminal region forms a helix-turn-helix structure and binds DNA. Binding of tetracycline to TetR reduces the repressor affinity for the tetracycline resistance gene (tetA) promoter operator sites. From Escherichia coli.
  10216..10337   +  polyA_signal   SV40 poly(A) signal: SV40 polyadenylation signal
  10392..10771   +  enhancer       CMV enhancer: human cytomegalovirus immediate early enhancer
  10772..10975   +  promoter       CMV promoter: human cytomegalovirus (CMV) immediate early promoter
  10977..10996   +  promoter       PLtetO-1 promoter (fragment): modified phage lambda PL promoter with tet operator sites (Lutz and Bujard, 1997)
  10998..11017   +  promoter       PLtetO-1 promoter (fragment): modified phage lambda PL promoter with tet operator sites (Lutz and Bujard, 1997)
  11025..11058   +  promoter       TRE3GV promoter (fragment): 3rd-generation Tet-responsive promoter that can be activated by binding of Tet-On® 3G, optimized for retroviral and lentiviral vectors
  11174..11191   +  CDS            9xHis (fragment): 9xHis affinity tag
  11192..11734   +  CDS            MGMT (fragment): MGMT_HUMAN - Experimental evidence at protein level: Swiss-Prot protein existence level 1. Involved in the cellular defense against the biological effects of O6-methylguanine (O6-MeG) and O4-methylthymine (O4-MeT) in DNA. Repairs the methylated nucleobase in DNA by stoichiometrically transferring the methyl group to a cysteine residue in the enzyme. This is a suicide reaction: the enzyme is irreversibly inactivated. From Homo sapiens (Human).
  11777..11801   +  protein_bind   attB1: mutant version of attB; recombination site for the Gateway® BP reaction BP Clonase™
  11819..13927   +  CDS            CEP78: CEP78_HUMAN - Also known as C9orf81. Experimental evidence at protein level: Swiss-Prot protein existence level 1. May be required for efficient PLK4 centrosomal localization and PLK4-induced overduplication of centrioles (PubMed:27246242). May play a role in cilium biogenesis (PubMed:27588451). From Homo sapiens (Human).
  14004..14      -  protein_bind   attB2 (across the origin): mutant version of attB; recombination site for the Gateway® BP reaction BP Clonase™
>Addgene plasmid #136876 | pEBTetBl-CLIP-Cep78 | depositor full sequence | sequence record 264180 | Full Sequence
TTGTACAAAGTGGTGATGGCAGCTAGCGGCGCGCCCGGCCGCTCGAGTCTAGAGGGCCCGTTTAAACCCG
CTGATCAGCCTCGACTGTGCCTTCTAGTTGCCAGCCATCTGTTGTTTGCCCCTCCCCCGTGCCTTCCTTG
ACCCTGGAAGGTGCCACTCCCACTGTCCTTTCCTAATAAAATGAGGAAATTGCATCGCATTGTCTGAGTA
GGTGTCATTCTATTCTGGGGGGTGGGGTGGGGCAGGACAGCAAGGGGGAGGATTGGGAAGACAATAGCAG
GCTAGAGGATCGATCCCCGCCCCGGACGAACTAAACCTGACTACGACATCTCTGCCCCTTCTTCGCGGGG
CAGTGCATGTAATCCCTTCAGTTGGTTGGTACAACTTGCCAACTGGGCCCTGTTCCACATGTGACACGGG
GGGGGACCAAACACAAAGGGGTTCTCTGACTGTAGTTGACATCCTTATAAATGGATGTGCACATTTGCCA
ACACTGAGTGGCTTTCATCCTGGAGCAGACTTTGCAGTCTGTGGACTGCAACACAACATTGCCTTTATGT
GTAACTCTTGGCTGAAGCTCTTACACCAATGCTGGGGGACATGTACCTCCCAGGGGCCCAGGAAGACTAC
GGGAGGCTACACCAACGTCAATCAGAGGGGCCTGTGTAGCTACCGATAAGCGGACCCTCAAGAGGGCATT
AGCAATAGTGTTTATAAGGCCCCCTTGTTAACCCTAAACGGGTAGCATATGCTTCCCGGGTAGTAGTATA
TACTATCCAGACTAACCCTAATTCAATAGCATATGTTACCCAACGGGAAGCATATGCTATCGAATTAGGG
TTAGTAAAAGGGTCCTAAGGAACAGCGATATCTCCCACCCCATGAGCTGTCACGGTTTTATTTACATGGG
GTCAGGATTCCACGAGGGTAGTGAACCATTTTAGTCACAAGGGCAGTGGCTGAAGATCAAGGAGCGGGCA
GTGAACTCTCCTGAATCTTCGCCTGCTTCTTCATTCTCCTTCGTTTAGCTAATAGAATAACTGCTGAGTT
GTGAACAGTAAGGTGTATGTGAGGTGCTCGAAAACAAGGTTTCAGGTGACGCCCCCAGAATAAAATTTGG
ACGGGGGGTTCAGTGGTGGCATTGTGCTATGACACCAATATAACCCTCACAAACCCCTTGGGCAATAAAT
ACTAGTGTAGGAATGAAACATTCTGAATATCTTTAACAATAGAAATCCATGGGGTGGGGACAAGCCGTAA
AGACTGGATGTCCATCTCACACGAATTTATGGCTATGGGCAACACATAATCCTAGTGCAATATGATACTG
GGGTTATTAAGATGTGTCCCAGGCAGGGACCAAGACAGGTGAACCATGTTGTTACACTCTATTTGTAACA
AGGGGAAAGAGAGTGGACGCCGACAGCAGCGGACTCCACTGGTTGTCTCTAACACCCCCGAAAATTAAAC
GGGGCTCCACGCCAATGGGGCCCATAAACAAAGACAAGTGGCCACTCTTTTTTTTGAAATTGTGGAGTGG
GGGCACGCGTCAGCCCCCACACGCCGCCCTGCGGTTTTGGACTGTAAAATAAGGGTGTAATAACTTGGCT
GATTGTAACCCCGCTAACCACTGCGGTCAAACCACTTGCCCACAAAACCACTAATGGCACCCCGGGGAAT
ACCTGCATAAGTAGGTGGGCGGGCCAAGATAGGGGCGCGATTGCTGCGATCTGGAGGACAAATTACACAC
ACTTGCGCCTGAGCGCCAAGCACAGGGTTGTTGGTCCTCATATTCACGAGGTCGCTGAGAGCACGGTGGG
CTAATGTTGCCATGGGTAGCATATACTACCCAAATATCTGGATAGCATATGCTATCCTAATCTATATCTG
GGTAGCATAGGCTATCCTAATCTATATCTGGGTAGCATATGCTATCCTAATCTATATCTGGGTAGTATAT
GCTATCCTAATTTATATCTGGGTAGCATAGGCTATCCTAATCTATATCTGGGTAGCATATGCTATCCTAA
TCTATATCTGGGTAGTATATGCTATCCTAATCTGTATCCGGGTAGCATATGCTATCCTAATAGAGATTAG
GGTAGTATATGCTATCCTAATTTATATCTGGGTAGCATATACTACCCAAATATCTGGATAGCATATGCTA
TCCTAATCTATATCTGGGTAGCATATGCTATCCTAATCTATATCTGGGTAGCATAGGCTATCCTAATCTA
TATCTGGGTAGCATATGCTATCCTAATCTATATCTGGGTAGTATATGCTATCCTAATTTATATCTGGGTA
GCATAGGCTATCCTAATCTATATCTGGGTAGCATATGCTATCCTAATCTATATCTGGGTAGTATATGCTA
TCCTAATCTGTATCCGGGTAGCATATGCTATCCTCATGCATATACAGTCAGCATATGATACCCAGTAGTA
GAGTGGGAGTGCTATCCTTTGCATATGCCGCCACCTCCCAAGGGGGCGTGAATTTTCGCTGCTTGTCCTT
TTCCTGCTGGTTGCTCCCATTCTTAGGTGAATTTAAGGAGGCCAGGCTAAAGCCGTCGCATGTCTGATTG
CTCACCAGGTAAATGTCGCTAATGTTTTCCAACGCGAGAAGGTGTTGAGCGCGGAGCTGAGTGACGTGAC
AACATGGGTATGCCCAATTGCCCCATGTTGGGAGGACGAAAATGGTGACAAGACAGATGGCCAGAAATAC
ACCAACAGCACGCATGATGTCTACTGGGGATTTATTCTTTAGTGCGGGGGAATACACGGCTTTTAATACG
ATTGAGGGCGTCTCCTAACAAGTTACATCACTCCTGCCCTTCCTCACCCTCATCTCCATCACCTCCTTCA
TCTCCGTCATCTCCGTCATCACCCTCCGCGGCAGCCCCTTCCACCATAGGTGGAAACCAGGGAGGCAAAT
CTACTCCATCGTCAAAGCTGCACACAGTCACCCTGATATTGCAGGTAGGAGCGGGCTTTGTCATAACAAG
GTCCTTAATCGCATCCTTCAAAACCTCAGCAAATATATGAGTTTGTAAAAAGACCATGAAATAACAGACA
ATGGACTCCCTTAGCGGGCCAGGTTGTGGGCCGGGTCCAGGGGCCATTCCAAAGGGGAGACGACTCAATG
GTGTAAGACGACATTGTGGAATAGCAAGGGCAGTTCCTCGCCTTAGGTTGTAAAGGGAGGTCTTACTACC
TCCATATACGAACACACCGGCGACCCAAGTTCCTTCGTCGGTAGTCCTTTCTACGTGACTCCTAGCCAGG
AGAGCTCTTAAACCTTCTGCAATGTTCTCAAATTTCGGGTTGGAACCTCCTTGACCACGATGCTTTTCCA
AACCACCCTCCTTTTTTGCGCCCTGCCTCCATCACCCTGACCCCGGGGTCCAGTGCTTGGGCCTTCTCCT
GGGTCATCTGCGGGGCCCTGCTCTATCGCTCCCGGGGGCACGTCAGGCTCACCATCTGGGCCACCTTCTT
GGTGGTATTCAAAATAATCGGCTTCCCCTACAGGGTGGAAAAATGGCCTTCTACCTGGAGGGGGCCTGCG
CGGTGGAGACCCGGATGATGATGACTGACTACTGGGACTCCTGGGCCTCTTTTCTCCACGTCCACGACCT
CTCCCCCTGGCTCTTTCACGACTTCCCCCCCTGGCTCTTTCACGTCCTCTACCCCGGCGGCCTCCACTAC
CTCCTCGACCCCGGCCTCCACTACCTCCTCGACCCCGGCCTCCACTGCCTCCTCGACCCCGGCCTCCACC
TCCTGCTCCTGCCCCTCCTGCTCCTGCCCCTCCTCCTGCTCCTGCCCCTCCTGCCCCTCCTGCTCCTGCC
CCTCCTGCCCCTCCTGCTCCTGCCCCTCCTGCCCCTCCTGCTCCTGCCCCTCCTGCCCCTCCTCCTGCTC
CTGCCCCTCCTGCCCCTCCTCCTGCTCCTGCCCCTCCTGCCCCTCCTGCTCCTGCCCCTCCTGCCCCTCC
TGCTCCTGCCCCTCCTGCCCCTCCTGCTCCTGCCCCTCCTGCTCCTGCCCCTCCTGCTCCTGCCCCTCCT
GCTCCTGCCCCTCCTGCCCCTCCTGCCCCTCCTCCTGCTCCTGCCCCTCCTGCTCCTGCCCCTCCTGCCC
CTCCTGCCCCTCCTGCTCCTGCCCCTCCTCCTGCTCCTGCCCCTCCTGCCCCTCCTGCCCCTCCTCCTGC
TCCTGCCCCTCCTGCCCCTCCTCCTGCTCCTGCCCCTCCTCCTGCTCCTGCCCCTCCTGCCCCTCCTGCC
CCTCCTCCTGCTCCTGCCCCTCCTGCCCCTCCTCCTGCTCCTGCCCCTCCTCCTGCTCCTGCCCCTCCTG
CCCCTCCTGCCCCTCCTCCTGCTCCTGCCCCTCCTCCTGCTCCTGCCCCTCCTGCCCCTCCTGCCCCTCC
TGCCCCTCCTCCTGCTCCTGCCCCTCCTCCTGCTCCTGCCCCTCCTGCTCCTGCCCCTCCCGCTCCTGCT
CCTGCTCCTGTTCCACCGTGGGTCCCTTTGCAGCCAATGCAACTTGGACGTTTTTGGGGTCTCCGGACAC
CATCTCTATGTCTTGGCCCTGATCCTGAGCCGCCCGGGGCTCCTGGTCTTCCGCCTCCTCGTCCTCGTCC
TCTTCCCCGTCCTCGTCCATGGTTATCACCCCCTCTTCTTTGAGGTCCACTGCCGCCGGAGCCTTCTGGT
CCAGATGTGTCTCCCTTCTCTCCTAGGCCATTTCCAGGTCCTGTACCTGGCCCCTCGTCAGACATGATTC
ACACTAAAAGAGATCAATAGACATCTTTATTAGACGACGCTCAGTGAATACAGGGAGTGCAGACTCCTGC
CCCCTCCAACAGCCCCCCCACCCTCATCCCCTTCATGGTCGCTGTCAGACAGATCCAGGTCTGAAAATTC
CCCATCCTCCGAACCATCCTCGTCCTCATCACCAATTACTCGCAGCCCGGAAAACTCCCGCTGAACATCC
TCAAGATTTGCGTCCTGAGCCTCAAGCCAGGCCTCAAATTCCTCGTCCCCCTTTTTGCTGGACGGTAGGG
ATGGGGATTCTCGGGACCCCTCCTCTTCCTCTTCAAGGTCACCAGACAGAGATGCTACTGGGGCAACGGA
AGAAAAGCTGGGTGCGGCCTGTGAGGATCAGCTTATCGATGATAAGCTGTCAAACATGAGAATTCTTGAA
GACGAAAGGGCCTCGTGATACGCCTATTTTTATAGGTTAATGTCATGATAATAATGGTTTCTTAGACGTC
AGGTGGCACTTTTCGGGGAAATGTGCGCGGAACCCCTATTTGTTTATTTTTCTAAATACATTCAAATATG
TATCCGCTCATGAGACAATAACCCTGATAAATGCTTCAATAATATTGAAAAAGGAAGAGTATGAGTATTC
AACATTTCCGTGTCGCCCTTATTCCCTTTTTTGCGGCATTTTGCCTTCCTGTTTTTGCTCACCCAGAAAC
GCTGGTGAAAGTAAAAGATGCTGAAGATCAGTTGGGTGCACGAGTGGGTTACATCGAACTGGATCTCAAC
AGCGGTAAGATCCTTGAGAGTTTTCGCCCCGAAGAACGTTTTCCAATGATGAGCACTTTTAAAGTTCTGC
TATGTGGCGCGGTATTATCCCGTGTTGACGCCGGGCAAGAGCAACTCGGTCGCCGCATACACTATTCTCA
GAATGACTTGGTTGAGTACTCACCAGTCACAGAAAAGCATCTTACGGATGGCATGACAGTAAGAGAATTA
TGCAGTGCTGCCATAACCATGAGTGATAACACTGCGGCCAACTTACTTCTGACAACGATCGGAGGACCGA
AGGAGCTAACCGCTTTTTTGCACAACATGGGGGATCATGTAACTCGCCTTGATCGTTGGGAACCGGAGCT
GAATGAAGCCATACCAAACGACGAGCGTGACACCACGATGCCTGCAGCAATGGCAACAACGTTGCGCAAA
CTATTAACTGGCGAACTACTTACTCTAGCTTCCCGGCAACAATTAATAGACTGGATGGAGGCGGATAAAG
TTGCAGGACCACTTCTGCGCTCGGCCCTTCCGGCTGGCTGGTTTATTGCTGATAAATCTGGAGCCGGTGA
GCGTGGGTCTCGCGGTATCATTGCAGCACTGGGGCCAGATGGTAAGCCCTCCCGTATCGTAGTTATCTAC
ACGACGGGGAGTCAGGCAACTATGGATGAACGAAATAGACAGATCGCTGAGATAGGTGCCTCACTGATTA
AGCATTGGTAACTGTCAGACCAAGTTTACTCATATATACTTTAGATTGATTTAAAACTTCATTTTTAATT
TAAAAGGATCTAGGTGAAGATCCTTTTTGATAATCTCATGACCAAAATCCCTTAACGTGAGTTTTCGTTC
CACTGAGCGTCAGACCCCGTAGAAAAGATCAAAGGATCTTCTTGAGATCCTTTTTTTCTGCGCGTAATCT
GCTGCTTGCAAACAAAAAAACCACCGCTACCAGCGGTGGTTTGTTTGCCGGATCAAGAGCTACCAACTCT
TTTTCCGAAGGTAACTGGCTTCAGCAGAGCGCAGATACCAAATACTGTCCTTCTAGTGTAGCCGTAGTTA
GGCCACCACTTCAAGAACTCTGTAGCACCGCCTACATACCTCGCTCTGCTAATCCTGTTACCAGTGGCTG
CTGCCAGTGGCGATAAGTCGTGTCTTACCGGGTTGGACTCAAGACGATAGTTACCGGATAAGGCGCAGCG
GTCGGGCTGAACGGGGGGTTCGTGCACACAGCCCAGCTTGGAGCGAACGACCTACACCGAACTGAGATAC
CTACAGCGTGAGCTATGAGAAAGCGCCACGCTTCCCGAAGGGAGAAAGGCGGACAGGTATCCGGTAAGCG
GCAGGGTCGGAACAGGAGAGCGCACGAGGGAGCTTCCAGGGGGAAACGCCTGGTATCTTTATAGTCCTGT
CGGGTTTCGCCACCTCTGACTTGAGCGTCGATTTTTGTGATGCTCGTCAGGGGGGCGGAGCCTATGGAAA
AACGCCAGCAACGCGGCCTTTTTACGGTTCCTGGCCTTTTGCTGGCCTTGAAGCTGTCCCTGATGGTCGT
CATCTACCTGCCTGGACAGCATGGCCTGCAACGCGGGCATCCCGATGCCGCCGGAAGCGAGAAGAATCAT
AATGGGGAAGGCCATCCAGCCTCGCGTCGAACTAGATGATCCGGCTGTGGAATGTGTGTCAGTTAGGGTG
TGGAAAGTCCCCAGGCTCCCCAGCAGGCAGAAGTATGCAAAGCATGCATCTCAATTAGTCAGCAACCAGG
TGTGGAAAGTCCCCAGGCTCCCCAGCAGGCAGAAGTATGCAAAGCATGCATCTCAATTAGTCAGCAACCA
TAGTCCCGCCCCTAACTCCGCCCATCCCGCCCCTAACTCCGCCCAGTTCCGCCCATTCTCCGCCCCATGG
CTGACTAATTTTTTTTATTTATGCAGAGGCCGAGGCCGCCTCGGCCTCTGAGCTATTCCAGAAGTAGTGA
GGAGGCTTTTTTGGAGGGTGACCGCCACGACCGGTATGGCCAAGCCTTTGTCTCAAGAAGAATCCACCCT
CATTGAAAGAGCAACGGCTACAATCAACAGCATCCCCATCTCTGAAGACTACAGCGTCGCCAGCGCAGCT
CTCTCTAGCGACGGCCGCATCTTCACTGGTGTCAATGTATATCATTTTACTGGGGGACCTTGTGCAGAAC
TCGTGGTGCTGGGCACTGCTGCTGCTGCGGCAGCTGGCAACCTGACTTGTATCGTCGCGATCGGAAATGA
GAACAGGGGCATCTTGAGCCCCTGCGGACGGTGCCGACAGGTGCTTCTCGATCTGCATCCTGGGATCAAA
GCCATAGTGAAGGACAGTGATGGACAGCCGACGGCAGTTGGGATTCGTGAATTGCTGCCCTCTGGTTACG
GTCCGACGCGGCCCGACGGGTCCGAGGGGGGTCGACCTCGAAACTTGTTTATTGCAGCTTATAATGGTTA
CAAATAAAGCAATAGCATCACAAATTTCACAAATAAAGCATTTTTTTCACTGCATTCTAGTTGTGGTTTG
TCCAAACTCATCAATGTATCTTATCATGTCTGGATCTGATCCGAACCCCTTCCTCGACCAATTCTCATGT
TTGACAGCTTATCATCGCAGATCCGGGCAACGTTGTTGCCATTGCTCGACCAATTCTCATGTTTGACAGC
TTATCATCGCAGATCCGTATGGTGCACTCTCAGTACAATCTGCTCTGATGCCGCATAGTTAAGCCAGTAT
CTGCTCCCTGCTTGTGTGTTGGAGGTCGCTGAGTAGTGCGCGAGCAAAATTTAAGCTACAACAAGGCAAG
GCTTGACCGACAATTGCATGAAGAATCTGCTTAGGGTTAGGCGTTTTGCGCTGCTTCGCGATGTACGGGC
CAGATATACGCGTATCTGAGGGGACTAGGGTGTGTTTAGGCGAAAAGCGGGGCTTCGGTTGTACGCGGTT
AGGAGTCCCCTCAGGATATAGTAGTTTCGCTTTTGCATAGGGAGGGGGAAATGTAGTCTTATGCAATACT
CTTGTAGTCTTGCAACATGGTAACGATGAGTTAGCAACATGCCTTACAAGGAGAGAAAAAGCACCGTGCA
TGCCGATTGGTGGAAGTAAGGTGGTACGATCGTGCCTTATTAGGAAGGCAACAGACGGGTCTGACATGGA
TTGGACGAACCACTGAATTCCGCATTGCAGAGATATTGTATTTAAGTGCCTAGCTCGATACAATAAACGC
CATTTGACCATTCACCACATTGGTGTGCACCTCCAAGCTGGCCGGGGATCCTCTAGGGCCTCTGAGCTAT
TCCAGAAGTAGTGAAGAGGCTTTTTTGGAGGCCTAGGCTTTTGCAAAAAGCTCCGGATCGATCCTGAGAA
CTTCAGGGTGAGTTTGGGGACCCTTGATTGTTCTTTCTTTTTCGCTATTGTAAAATTCATGTTATATGGA
GGGGGCAAAGTTTTCAGGGTGTTGTTTAGAATGGGAAGATGTCCCTTGTATCACCATGGACCCTCATGAT
AATTTTGTTTCTTTCACTTTCTACTCTGTTGACAACCATTGTCTCCTCTTATTTTCTTTTCATTTTCTGT
AACTTTTTCGTTAAACTTTAGCTTGCATTTGTAACGAATTTTTAAATTCACTTTTGTTTATTTGTCAGAT
TGTAAGTACTTTCTCTAATCACTTTTTTTTCAAGGCAATCAGGGTATATTATATTGTACTTCAGCACAGT
TTTAGAGAACAATTGTTATAATTAAATGATAAGGTAGAATATTTCTGCATATAAATTCTGGCTGGCGTGG
AAATATTCTTATTGGTAGAAACAACTACATCCTGGTCATCATCCTGCCTTTCTCTTTATGGTTACAATGA
TATACACTGTTTGAGATGAGGATAAAATACTCTGAGTCCAAACCGGGCCCCTCTGCTAACCATGTTCATG
CCTTCTTCTTTTTCCTACAGCTCCTGGGCAACGTGCTGGTTATTGTGCTGTCTCATCATTTTGGCAAAGA
ATTGTAATACGACTCACTATAGGGCGAATTGATATGTCTAGATTAGATAAAAGTAAAGTGATTAACAGCG
CATTAGAGCTGCTTAATGAGGTCGGAATCGAAGGTTTAACAACCCGTAAACTCGCCCAGAAGCTAGGTGT
AGAGCAGCCTACATTGTATTGGCATGTAAAAAATAAGCGGGCTTTGCTCGACGCCTTAGCCATTGAGATG
TTAGATAGGCACCATACTCACTTTTGCCCTTTAGAAGGGGAAAGCTGGCAAGATTTTTTACGTAATAACG
CTAAAAGTTTTAGATGTGCTTTACTAAGTCATCGCGATGGAGCAAAAGTACATTTAGGTACACGGCCTAC
AGAAAAACAGTATGAAACTCTCGAAAATCAATTAGCCTTTTTATGCCAACAAGGTTTTTCACTAGAGAAT
GCATTATATGCACTCAGCGCTGTGGGGCATTTTACTTTAGGTTGCGTATTGGAAGATCAAGAGCATCAAG
TCGCTAAAGAAGAAAGGGAAACACCTACTACTGATAGTATGCCGCCATTATTACGACAAGCTATCGAATT
ATTTGATCACCAAGGTGCAGAGCCAGCCTTCTTATTCGGCCTTGAATTGATCATATGCGGATTAGAAAAA
CAACTTAAATGTGAAAGTGGGTCCGCGTACAGCGGATCCCGGGAATTCAGATCTTATTAAAGCAGAACTT
GTTTATTGCAGCTTATAATGGTTACAAATAAAGCAATAGCATCACAAATTTCACAAATAAAGCATTTTTT
TCACTGCATTCTAGTTGTGGTTTGTCCAAACTCATCAATGTATCTTATCATGTCTGGTCGAATCCATGGC
GCAGAACTGGTAGGTATGGAAGATCCGCGTTGACATTGATTATTGACTAGTTATTAATAGTAATCAATTA
CGGGGTCATTAGTTCATAGCCCATATATGGAGTTCCGCGTTACATAACTTACGGTAAATGGCCCGCCTGG
CTGACCGCCCAACGACCCCCGCCCATTGACGTCAATAATGACGTATGTTCCCATAGTAACGCCAATAGGG
ACTTTCCATTGACGTCAATGGGTGGAGTATTTACGGTAAACTGCCCACTTGGCAGTACATCAAGTGTATC
ATATGCCAAGTACGCCCCCTATTGACGTCAATGACGGTAAATGGCCCGCCTGGCATTATGCCCAGTACAT
GACCTTATGGGACTTTCCTACTTGGCAGTACATCTACGTATTAGTCATCGCTATTACCATGGTGATGCGG
TTTTGGCAGTACATCAATGGGCGTGGATAGCGGTTTGACTCACGGGGATTTCCAAGTCTCCACCCCATTG
ACGTCAATGGGAGTTTGTTTTGGCACCAAAATCAACGGGACTTTCCAAAATGTCGTAACAACTCCGCCCC
ATTGACGCAAATGGGCGGTAGGCGTGTACGGTGGGAGGTCTATATAAGCAGAGCTCTCCCTATCAGTGAT
AGAGATCTCCCTATCAGTGATAGAGATCGTCGACGAGCTCGTTTAGTGAACCGTCAGATCGCCTGGAGAC
GCCATCCACGCTGTTTTGACCTCCATAGAAGACACCGGGACCGATCCAGCCTCCGGACTCTAGCGTTTAA
ACTTAAGCTTACCACCATGGATTATAAAGACGATGATGACAAGCACCACCACCACCACCACGACAAGGAT
TGTGAAATGAAACGCACCACACTGGACAGCCCTTTGGGGAAGCTGGAGCTGTCTGGTTGTGAGCAGGGTC
TGCACGAAATAATTTTTCTGGGCAAGGGGACGTCTGCAGCTGATGCCGTGGAGGTCCCAGCCCCCGCTGC
GGTTCTCGGAGGTCCGGAGCCCCTGATACAGGCTACAGCCTGGCTGAATGCCTATTTCCACCAGCCCGAG
GCTATCGAAGAGTTCCCCGTGCCGGCTCTTCACCATCCCGTTTTCCAGCAAGAGTCGTTCACCAGACAGG
TGTTATGGAAGCTGCTGAAGGTTGTGAAATTCGGAGAAGTGATTTCTGAGTCACACTTAGCAGCCCTGGT
AGGCAACCCCGCAGCCACGGCAGCAGTGAATACGGCACTGGATGGCAATCCTGTCCCTATCCTGATCCCG
TGCCACAGAGTGGTCCAGGGGGATTCGGATGTGGGGCCGTACCTTGGTGGACTGGCCGTGAAGGAATGGC
TTCTGGCCCATGAAGGCCACCGGTTGGGGAAGCCAGGCTTGGGATTCGAACTGGAGGTGCTGTTCCAGGG
CCCCGGTACCGCCATCACAAGTTTGTACAAAAAAGCAGGCTTGAAGGAATTCGGTACCATGATCGACTCC
GTGAAGCTGCGCCGCGACAGCGCGGCGGACTTCTTCTCCCACTACGAGTACCTGTGCGCGCTGCAGAACT
CCGTGCCGCTGCCCGCCGTGCGCGCCTGTCTCCGGGAGGGCGTGCTGGATTTCAACGCCGACGGCCTCCG
CGGGGTGGACTGGGCGCCTCTGCTGAGCACCCTCAAGATCAATAAAGACCTGCCCTTGGTCTCCATCAAG
AGCTTCTTCCAGCCCTGGCTGGGGGACACAGGTTCTGACATGAATAAATTTTGCAGAAGTCGTGTTCCTG
CGATAAGATACAAAGATGTGACCTTCCAGTTGTGTAAAGCTCTTAAAGGCTGTTTAAGTATATCAAGTGT
GCTAAAGAACCTGGAGCTAAATGGACTAATTCTGAGAGAGAGGGATTTAACTATTCTAGCAAAGGGATTG
AATAAATCGGCTTCTTTGGTGCACCTGTCTCTTGCAAATTGTCCAATTGGAGATGGAGGTTTAGAAATTA
TTTGTCAAGGTATAAGGAGCTCTATCACTCTTAAGACAGTCAACTTCACAGGATGTAATCTGACATGGCA
GGGAGCAGATCACATGGCCAAGATCTTAAAGTATCAGACCATGAGAAGGCATGAAGAAACCTGGGCTGAG
AGTCTTCGCTATAGGAGACCTGATCTTGACTGTATGGCTGGCTTAAGACGTATCACACTGAATTGCAACA
CACTTATTGGTGACCTAGGTGCATGTGCTTTTGCAGACTCTCTCAGTGAGGATTTATGGCTGAGAGCTCT
TGACCTGCAACAGTGCGGCCTCACCAATGAAGGAGCAAAGGCTTTGCTAGAGGCCCTTGAAACCAATACA
ACTCTGGTCGTTCTGGATATAAGAAAAAATCCACTCATTGATCATTCTATGATGAAAGCAGTTATCAAAA
AAGTCCTCCAGAATGGAAGGAGTGCCAAATCAGAGTACCAGTGGATAACTTCTCCATCAGTGAAGGAACC
ATCCAAAACTGCTAAACAGAAAAGGAGAACTATAATTCTAGGAAGTGGTCACAAAGGAAAAGCTACTATT
AGAATTGTAGGATTGGCTACAAAGAAACCTGTAAGTAGTGGCAGAAAACACTCCCTTGGTAAAGAATATT
ATGCGCCCGCACCTCTTCCACCTGGTGTGTCTGGTTTCTTGCCGTGGCGTACTGCAGAACGTGCAAAAAG
ACACAGGGGTTTCCCATTAATCAAAACACGTGATATATGTAATCAGTTGCAGCAACCAGGTTTTCCTGTG
ACTGTGACAGTAGAGAGTCCTTCATCCTCTGAAGTTGAAGAGGTTGATGATTCTTCAGAGAGTGTTCATG
AAGTGCCTGAGAAAACTAGTATAGAACAAGAAGCATTACAGGAAAAACTGGAGGAGTGCCTAAAGCAGTT
AAAGGAAGAAAGAGTGATAAGGCTTAAGGTTGATAAACGAGTCAGTGAGCTGGAACATGAAAATGCCCAG
TTAAGAAATATAAATTTCTCTTTGTCTGAAGCCCTTCATGCACAGTCATTGACAAATATGATCCTGGATG
ATGAAGGTGTTTTGGGCAGCATTGAGAATTCTTTTCAGAAGTTTCATGCTTTCTTGGATCTCCTTAAAGA
TGCTGGGCTTGGGCAGCTTGCCACAATGGCTGGGATAGATCAGTCAGATTTTCAATTACTAGGTCATCCC
CAGATGACTTCTACTGTTAGTAATCCACCTAAAGAAGAAAAGAAGGCGCTTGAAGATGAAAAACCAGAAC
CGAAGCAGAATGCCCTAGGGCAAATGCAAAATATCCAGGTTTCTATTTGTATGCAGTCAGCTTACAATGA
AGGAACACTAATGAAGTTTCAGAAAATTACAGGTGATGCTAGAATTCCTTTGCCTCTCGACTCCTTTCCT
GTCCCAGTTTCTACTCCAGAGGGCTTAGGAACTTCCAGCAACAACCTAGGAGTCCCAGCTACTGAGCAGC
GGCAGGAGTCTTTTGAAGGATTCATTGCTAGAATGTGTTCTCCTTCACCAGATGCGACTTCTGGAACTGG
AAGTCAAAGAAAAGAAGAGGAGTTGTCCAGAAATAGCAGATCTTCTTCAGAGAAAAAGACCAAAACAGGT
GAATATACCAAAAAACACTCTGATAAGCAACACCCTGGAAAGGACCTGCATTCCTAGCTCGAGTGCGGCC
GCAACCCAGCTTTC
