Features (pLannotate 1.2.2; 31 found; start..end, strand, type, name):
     85..196     +  polyA_signal   bGH poly(A) signal: bovine growth hormone polyadenylation signal
    737..2294    -  rep_origin     oriP (fragment): Epstein-Barr virus oriP replication origin (Yates et al., 2000)
   2407..2625    -  CDS            gL (fragment): GL_EBVB9 - Experimental evidence at protein level: Swiss-Prot protein existence level 1. The heterodimer glycoprotein H-glycoprotein L is required for the fusion of viral and plasma membranes leading to virus entry into the host cell. Acts as a functional inhibitor of gH and maintains gH in an inhibited form. Upon binding to host integrins, gL dissociates from gH leading to activation of the viral fusion glycoproteins gB and gH. Fusion of EBV with B-lymphocytes requires the additional receptor- binding protein gp42, which forms a complex with gH/gL. The heterodimer gH/gL targets also host EPHA
   2708..4633    -  CDS            EBNA1: Epstein-Barr nuclear antigen 1, also known as EBNA-1 crucial for latent viral infection, and for episomal amplification of vectors containing the oriP origin (Okita et al., 2013)
   4671..5015    -  CDS            BRRF2_EBVB9 (fragment): Protein inferred from homology: Swiss-Prot protein existence level 3. From Epstein-Barr virus (strain B95-8) (HHV-4) (Human herpesvirus 4).
   5018..5041    -  promoter       tet promoter (fragment): E. coli promoter for tetracycline efflux protein gene
   5154..5258    +  promoter       AmpR promoter: bla
   5259..6119    +  CDS            AmpR: β-lactamase; bla; confers resistance to ampicillin, carbenicillin, and related antibiotics
   6290..6878    +  rep_origin     ori: high-copy-number ColE1/pMB1/pBR322/pUC origin of replication
   6924..7047    -  CDS            TcR (fragment): tetracycline efflux protein; tet; confers resistance to tetracycline
   7085..7382    +  promoter       SV40 promoter: SV40 enhancer and early promoter
   7404..7802    +  CDS            BSD: blasticidin S deaminase; Aspergillus terreus BSD; confers resistance to blasticidin
   7846..7980    +  polyA_signal   SV40 poly(A) signal: SV40 polyadenylation signal
   8102..8154    -  misc_feature   bom (fragment): basis of mobility region from pBR322
   8285..8378    +  ncRNA          Retro dr1: Accession: RF00214 - Retrovirus direct repeat 1 (dr1)
   8414..8675    +  promoter       RSV promoter: Rous sarcoma virus enhancer/promoter
   8701..8761    +  promoter       SV40 promoter (fragment): SV40 early promoter
   8792..9364    +  intron         β-globin intron: intron from rabbit β-globin gene
   9419..9437    +  promoter       T7 promoter: promoter for bacteriophage T7 RNA polymerase
   9448..10068   +  CDS            tetR: TETR2_ECOLX - Experimental evidence at protein level: Swiss-Prot protein existence level 1. TetR is the repressor of the tetracycline resistance element; its N-terminal region forms a helix-turn-helix structure and binds DNA. Binding of tetracycline to TetR reduces the repressor affinity for the tetracycline resistance gene (tetA) promoter operator sites. From Escherichia coli.
  10110..10231   +  polyA_signal   SV40 poly(A) signal: SV40 polyadenylation signal
  10286..10665   +  enhancer       CMV enhancer: human cytomegalovirus immediate early enhancer
  10666..10869   +  promoter       CMV promoter: human cytomegalovirus (CMV) immediate early promoter
  10871..10890   +  promoter       PLtetO-1 promoter (fragment): modified phage lambda PL promoter with tet operator sites (Lutz and Bujard, 1997)
  10892..10911   +  promoter       PLtetO-1 promoter (fragment): modified phage lambda PL promoter with tet operator sites (Lutz and Bujard, 1997)
  10919..10952   +  promoter       TRE3GV promoter (fragment): 3rd-generation Tet-responsive promoter that can be activated by binding of Tet-On® 3G, optimized for retroviral and lentiviral vectors
  11068..11085   +  CDS            9xHis (fragment): 9xHis affinity tag
  11086..11628   +  CDS            MGMT (fragment): MGMT_HUMAN - Experimental evidence at protein level: Swiss-Prot protein existence level 1. Involved in the cellular defense against the biological effects of O6-methylguanine (O6-MeG) and O4-methylthymine (O4-MeT) in DNA. Repairs the methylated nucleobase in DNA by stoichiometrically transferring the methyl group to a cysteine residue in the enzyme. This is a suicide reaction: the enzyme is irreversibly inactivated. From Homo sapiens (Human).
  11671..11695   +  protein_bind   attB1: mutant version of attB; recombination site for the Gateway® BP reaction BP Clonase™
  11713..13821   +  CDS            CEP78: CEP78_HUMAN - Also known as C9orf81. Experimental evidence at protein level: Swiss-Prot protein existence level 1. May be required for efficient PLK4 centrosomal localization and PLK4-induced overduplication of centrioles (PubMed:27246242). May play a role in cilium biogenesis (PubMed:27588451). From Homo sapiens (Human).
  13898..14      -  protein_bind   attB2 (across the origin): mutant version of attB; recombination site for the Gateway® BP reaction BP Clonase™
>Addgene plasmid #136876 | pEBTetBl-CLIP-Cep78 | addgene full sequence | sequence record 276354 | Addgene NGS Result
TTGTACAAAGTGGTGATGGCAGCTAGCGGCGCGCCCGGCCGCTCGAGTCTAGAGGGCCCGTTTAAACCCG
CTGATCAGCCTCGACTGTGCCTTCTAGTTGCCAGCCATCTGTTGTTTGCCCCTCCCCCGTGCCTTCCTTG
ACCCTGGAAGGTGCCACTCCCACTGTCCTTTCCTAATAAAATGAGGAAATTGCATCGCATTGTCTGAGTA
GGTGTCATTCTATTCTGGGGGGTGGGGTGGGGCAGGACAGCAAGGGGGAGGATTGGGAAGACAATAGCAG
GCTAGAGGATCGATCCCCGCCCCGGACGAACTAAACCTGACTACGACATCTCTGCCCCTTCTTCGCGGGG
CAGTGCATGTAATCCCTTCAGTTGGTTGGTACAACTTGCCAACTGGGCCCTGTTCCACATGTGACACGGG
GGGGGACCAAACACAAAGGGGTTCTCTGACTGTAGTTGACATCCTTATAAATGGATGTGCACATTTGCCA
ACACTGAGTGGCTTTCATCCTGGAGCAGACTTTGCAGTCTGTGGACTGCAACACAACATTGCCTTTATGT
GTAACTCTTGGCTGAAGCTCTTACACCAATGCTGGGGGACATGTACCTCCCAGGGGCCCAGGAAGACTAC
GGGAGGCTACACCAACGTCAATCAGAGGGGCCTGTGTAGCTACCGATAAGCGGACCCTCAAGAGGGCATT
AGCAATAGTGTTTATAAGGCCCCCTTGTTAACCCTAAACGGGTAGCATATGCTTCCCGGGTAGTAGTATA
TACTATCCAGACTAACCCTAATTCAATAGCATATGTTACCCAACGGGAAGCATATGCTATCGAATTAGGG
TTAGTAAAAGGGTCCTAAGGAACAGCGATATCTCCCACCCCATGAGCTGTCACGGTTTTATTTACATGGG
GTCAGGATTCCACGAGGGTAGTGAACCATTTTAGTCACAAGGGCAGTGGCTGAAGATCAAGGAGCGGGCA
GTGAACTCTCCTGAATCTTCGCCTGCTTCTTCATTCTCCTTCGTTTAGCTAATAGAATAACTGCTGAGTT
GTGAACAGTAAGGTGTATGTGAGGTGCTCGAAAACAAGGTTTCAGGTGACGCCCCCAGAATAAAATTTGG
ACGGGGGGTTCAGTGGTGGCATTGTGCTATGACACCAATATAACCCTCACAAACCCCTTGGGCAATAAAT
ACTAGTGTAGGAATGAAACATTCTGAATATCTTTAACAATAGAAATCCATGGGGTGGGGACAAGCCGTAA
AGACTGGATGTCCATCTCACACGAATTTATGGCTATGGGCAACACATAATCCTAGTGCAATATGATACTG
GGGTTATTAAGATGTGTCCCAGGCAGGGACCAAGACAGGTGAACCATGTTGTTACACTCTATTTGTAACA
AGGGGAAAGAGAGTGGACGCCGACAGCAGCGGACTCCACTGGTTGTCTCTAACACCCCCGAAAATTAAAC
GGGGCTCCACGCCAATGGGGCCCATAAACAAAGACAAGTGGCCACTCTTTTTTTTGAAATTGTGGAGTGG
GGGCACGCGTCAGCCCCCACACGCCGCCCTGCGGTTTTGGACTGTAAAATAAGGGTGTAATAACTTGGCT
GATTGTAACCCCGCTAACCACTGCGGTCAAACCACTTGCCCACAAAACCACTAATGGCACCCCGGGGAAT
ACCTGCATAAGTAGGTGGGCGGGCCAAGATAGGGGCGCGATTGCTGCGATCTGGAGGACAAATTACACAC
ACTTGCGCCTGAGCGCCAAGCACAGGGTTGTTGGTCCTCATATTCACGAGGTCGCTGAGAGCACGGTGGG
CTAATGTTGCCATGGGTAGCATATACTACCCAAATATCTGGATAGCATATGCTATCCTAATCTATATCTG
GGTAGCATAGGCTATCCTAATCTATATCTGGGTAGTATATGCTATCCTAATCTGTATCCGGGTAGCATAT
GCTATCCTAATAGAGATTAGGGTAGTATATGCTATCCTAATTTATATCTGGGTAGCATATACTACCCAAA
TATCTGGATAGCATATGCTATCCTAATCTATATCTGGGTAGCATATGCTATCCTAATCTATATCTGGGTA
GCATAGGCTATCCTAATCTATATCTGGGTAGCATATGCTATCCTAATCTATATCTGGGTAGTATATGCTA
TCCTAATTTATATCTGGGTAGCATAGGCTATCCTAATCTATATCTGGGTAGCATATGCTATCCTAATCTA
TATCTGGGTAGTATATGCTATCCTAATCTGTATCCGGGTAGCATATGCTATCCTCATGCATATACAGTCA
GCATATGATACCCAGTAGTAGAGTGGGAGTGCTATCCTTTGCATATGCCGCCACCTCCCAAGGGGGCGTG
AATTTTCGCTGCTTGTCCTTTTCCTGCTGGTTGCTCCCATTCTTAGGTGAATTTAAGGAGGCCAGGCTAA
AGCCGTCGCATGTCTGATTGCTCACCAGGTAAATGTCGCTAATGTTTTCCAACGCGAGAAGGTGTTGAGC
GCGGAGCTGAGTGACGTGACAACATGGGTATGCCCAATTGCCCCATGTTGGGAGGACGAAAATGGTGACA
AGACAGATGGCCAGAAATACACCAACAGCACGCATGATGTCTACTGGGGATTTATTCTTTAGTGCGGGGG
AATACACGGCTTTTAATACGATTGAGGGCGTCTCCTAACAAGTTACATCACTCCTGCCCTTCCTCACCCT
CATCTCCATCACCTCCTTCATCTCCGTCATCTCCGTCATCACCCTCCGCGGCAGCCCCTTCCACCATAGG
TGGAAACCAGGGAGGCAAATCTACTCCATCGTCAAAGCTGCACACAGTCACCCTGATATTGCAGGTAGGA
GCGGGCTTTGTCATAACAAGGTCCTTAATCGCATCCTTCAAAACCTCAGCAAATATATGAGTTTGTAAAA
AGACCATGAAATAACAGACAATGGACTCCCTTAGCGGGCCAGGTTGTGGGCCGGGTCCAGGGGCCATTCC
AAAGGGGAGACGACTCAATGGTGTAAGACGACATTGTGGAATAGCAAGGGCAGTTCCTCGCCTTAGGTTG
TAAAGGGAGGTCTTACTACCTCCATATACGAACACACCGGCGACCCAAGTTCCTTCGTCGGTAGTCCTTT
CTACGTGACTCCTAGCCAGGAGAGCTCTTAAACCTTCTGCAATGTTCTCAAATTTCGGGTTGGAACCTCC
TTGACCACGATGCTTTCCAAACCACCCTCCTTTTTTGCGCCTGCCTCCATCACCCTGACCCCGGGGTCCA
GTGCTTGGGCCTTCTCCTGGGTCATCTGCGGGGCCCTGCTCTATCGCTCCCGGGGGCACGTCAGGCTCAC
CATCTGGGCCACCTTCTTGGTGGTATTCAAAATAATCGGCTTCCCCTACAGGGTGGAAAAATGGCCTTCT
ACCTGGAGGGGGCCTGCGCGGTGGAGACCCGGATGATGATGACTGACTACTGGGACTCCTGGGCCTCTTT
TCTCCACGTCCACGACCTCTCCCCCTGGCTCTTTCACGACTTCCCCCCCTGGCTCTTTCACGTCCTCTAC
CCCGGCGGCCTCCACTACCTCCTCGACCCCGGCCTCCACTACCTCCTCGACCCCGGCCTCCACTGCCTCC
TCGACCCCGGCCTCCACCTCCTGCTCCTGCCCCTCCTGCTCCTGCCCCTCCTCCTGCTCCTGCCCCTCCT
GCCCCTCCTGCTCCTGCCCCTCCTGCCCCTCCTGCTCCTGCCCCTCCTGCCCCTCCTGCTCCTGCCCCTC
CTGCCCCTCCTCCTGCTCCTGCCCCTCCTGCCCCTCCTCCTSCTCCTGCCCCTCCTSCCCCTCCTCCTCC
TTCMCCTCCTCCCCCTCCTGCTCCTGCCCCTCCTGCCCCTCCTGCTCCTGCCCCTCCTGCTCCTGCCCCT
CCTGCTCCTGCCCCTCCTGCTCCTGCCCCTCCTGCCCCTCCTGCCCCTCCTCCTGCTCCTGCCCCTCCTG
CTCCTGCCCCTCCTGCCCCTCCTGCCCCTCCTGCTCCTGCCCCTCCTCCTGCTCCTGCCCCTCCTGCCCC
TCCTGCCCCTCCTCCTGCTCCTGCCCCTCCTGCCCCTCCTCCTGCTCCTGCCCCTCCTCCTGCTCCTGCC
CCTCCTGCCCCTCCTSCCCCTCCTCCTSCTCCTGCCCCTCCTGCCCCTCCTCCTGCTCCTGCCCCTCCTC
CTGCTCCTGCCCCTCCTGCCCCTCCTGCCCCTCCTCCTGCTCCTGCCCCTCCTCCTGCTCCTGCCCCTCC
TGCCCCTCCTGCCCCTCCTGCCCCTCCTCCTGCTCCTGCCCCTCCTCCTGCTCCTGCCCCTCCTGCTCCT
GCCCCTCCCGCTCCTGCTCCTGCTCCTGTTCCACCGTGGGTCCCTTTGCAGCCAATGCAACTTGGACGTT
TTTGGGGTCTCCGGACACCATCTCTATGTCTTGGCCCTGATCCTGAGCCGCCCGGGGCTCCTGGTCTTCC
GCCTCCTCGTCCTCGTCCTCTTCCCCGTCCTCGTCCATGGTTATCACCCCCTCTTCTTTGAGGTCCACTG
CCGCCGGAGCCTTCTGGTCCAGATGTGTCTCCCTTCTCTCCTAGGCCATTTCCAGGTCCTGTACCTGGCC
CCTCGTCAGACATGATTCACACTAAAAGAGATCAATAGACATCTTTATTAGACGACGCTCAGTGAATACA
GGGAGTGCAGACTCCTGCCCCCTCCAACAGCCCCCCCACCCTCATCCCCTTCATGGTCGCTGTCAGACAG
ATCCAGGTCTGAAAATTCCCCATCCTCCGAACCATCCTCGTCCTCATCACCAATTACTCGCAGCCCGGAA
AACTCCCGCTGAACATCCTCAAGATTTGCGTCCTGAGCCTCAAGCCAGGCCTCAAATTCCTCGTCCCCCT
TTTTGCTGGACGGTAGGGATGGGGATTCTCGGGACCCCTCCTCTTCCTCTTCAAGGTCACCAGACAGAGA
TGCTACTGGGGCAACGGAAGAAAAGCTGGGTGCGGCCTGTGAGGATCAGCTTATCGATGATAAGCTGTCA
AACATGAGAATTCTTGAAGACGAAAGGGCCTCGTGATACGCCTATTTTTATAGGTTAATGTCATGATAAT
AATGGTTTCTTAGACGTCAGGTGGCACTTTTCGGGGAAATGTGCGCGGAACCCCTATTTGTTTATTTTTC
TAAATACATTCAAATATGTATCCGCTCATGAGACAATAACCCTGATAAATGCTTCAATAATATTGAAAAA
GGAAGAGTATGAGTATTCAACATTTCCGTGTCGCCCTTATTCCCTTTTTTGCGGCATTTTGCCTTCCTGT
TTTTGCTCACCCAGAAACGCTGGTGAAAGTAAAAGATGCTGAAGATCAGTTGGGTGCACGAGTGGGTTAC
ATCGAACTGGATCTCAACAGCGGTAAGATCCTTGAGAGTTTTCGCCCCGAAGAACGTTTTCCAATGATGA
GCACTTTTAAAGTTCTGCTATGTGGCGCGGTATTATCCCGTGTTGACGCCGGGCAAGAGCAACTCGGTCG
CCGCATACACTATTCTCAGAATGACTTGGTTGAGTACTCACCAGTCACAGAAAAGCATCTTACGGATGGC
ATGACAGTAAGAGAATTATGCAGTGCTGCCATAACCATGAGTGATAACACTGCGGCCAACTTACTTCTGA
CAACGATCGGAGGACCGAAGGAGCTAACCGCTTTTTTGCACAACATGGGGGATCATGTAACTCGCCTTGA
TCGTTGGGAACCGGAGCTGAATGAAGCCATACCAAACGACGAGCGTGACACCACGATGCCTGCAGCAATG
GCAACAACGTTGCGCAAACTATTAACTGGCGAACTACTTACTCTAGCTTCCCGGCAACAATTAATAGACT
GGATGGAGGCGGATAAAGTTGCAGGACCACTTCTGCGCTCGGCCCTTCCGGCTGGCTGGTTTATTGCTGA
TAAATCTGGAGCCGGTGAGCGTGGGTCTCGCGGTATCATTGCAGCACTGGGGCCAGATGGTAAGCCCTCC
CGTATCGTAGTTATCTACACGACGGGGAGTCAGGCAACTATGGATGAACGAAATAGACAGATCGCTGAGA
TAGGTGCCTCACTGATTAAGCATTGGTAACTGTCAGACCAAGTTTACTCATATATACTTTAGATTGATTT
AAAACTTCATTTTTAATTTAAAAGGATCTAGGTGAAGATCCTTTTTGATAATCTCATGACCAAAATCCCT
TAACGTGAGTTTTCGTTCCACTGAGCGTCAGACCCCGTAGAAAAGATCAAAGGATCTTCTTGAGATCCTT
TTTTTCTGCGCGTAATCTGCTGCTTGCAAACAAAAAAACCACCGCTACCAGCGGTGGTTTGTTTGCCGGA
TCAAGAGCTACCAACTCTTTTTCCGAAGGTAACTGGCTTCAGCAGAGCGCAGATACCAAATACTGTCCTT
CTAGTGTAGCCGTAGTTAGGCCACCACTTCAAGAACTCTGTAGCACCGCCTACATACCTCGCTCTGCTAA
TCCTGTTACCAGTGGCTGCTGCCAGTGGCGATAAGTCGTGTCTTACCGGGTTGGACTCAAGACGATAGTT
ACCGGATAAGGCGCAGCGGTCGGGCTGAACGGGGGGTTCGTGCACACAGCCCAGCTTGGAGCGAACGACC
TACACCGAACTGAGATACCTACAGCGTGAGCTATGAGAAAGCGCCACGCTTCCCGAAGGGAGAAAGGCGG
ACAGGTATCCGGTAAGCGGCAGGGTCGGAACAGGAGAGCGCACGAGGGAGCTTCCAGGGGGAAACGCCTG
GTATCTTTATAGTCCTGTCGGGTTTCGCCACCTCTGACTTGAGCGTCGATTTTTGTGATGCTCGTCAGGG
GGGCGGAGCCTATGGAAAAACGCCAGCAACGCGGCCTTTTTACGGTTCCTGGCCTTTTGCTGGCCTTGAA
GCTGTCCCTGATGGTCGTCATCTACCTGCCTGGACAGCATGGCCTGCAACGCGGGCATCCCGATGCCGCC
GGAAGCGAGAAGAATCATAATGGGGAAGGCCATCCAGCCTCGCGTCGAACTAGATGATCCGGCTGTGGAA
TGTGTGTCAGTTAGGGTGTGGAAAGTCCCCAGGCTCCCCAGCAGGCAGAAGTATGCAAAGCATGCATCTC
AATTAGTCAGCAACCAGGTGTGGAAAGTCCCCAGGCTCCCCAGCAGGCAGAAGTATGCAAAGCATGCATC
TCAATTAGTCAGCAACCATAGTCCCGCCCCTAACTCCGCCCATCCCGCCCCTAACTCCGCCCAGTTCCGC
CCATTCTCCGCCCCATGGCTGACTAATTTTTTTTATTTATGCAGAGGCCGAGGCCGCCTCGGCCTCTGAG
CTATTCCAGAAGTAGTGAGGAGGCTTTTTTGGAGGGTGACCGCCACGACCGGTATGGCCAAGCCTTTGTC
TCAAGAAGAATCCACCCTCATTGAAAGAGCAACGGCTACAATCAACAGCATCCCCATCTCTGAAGACTAC
AGCGTCGCCAGCGCAGCTCTCTCTAGCGACGGCCGCATCTTCACTGGTGTCAATGTATATCATTTTACTG
GGGGACCTTGTGCAGAACTCGTGGTGCTGGGCACTGCTGCTGCTGCGGCAGCTGGCAACCTGACTTGTAT
CGTCGCGATCGGAAATGAGAACAGGGGCATCTTGAGCCCCTGCGGACGGTGCCGACAGGTGCTTCTCGAT
CTGCATCCTGGGATCAAAGCCATAGTGAAGGACAGTGATGGACAGCCGACGGCAGTTGGGATTCGTGAAT
TGCTGCCCTCTGGTTATGTGTGGGAGGGCTAACGGTCCGACGCGGCCCGACGGGTCCGAGGGGGGTCGAC
CTCGAAACTTGTTTATTGCAGCTTATAATGGTTACAAATAAAGCAATAGCATCACAAATTTCACAAATAA
AGCATTTTTTTCACTGCATTCTAGTTGTGGTTTGTCCAAACTCATCAATGTATCTTATCATGTCTGGATC
TGATCCGAACCCCTTCCTCGACCAATTCTCATGTTTGACAGCTTATCATCGCAGATCCGGGCAACGTTGT
TGCCATTGCTCGACCAATTCTCATGTTTGACAGCTTATCATCGCAGATCCGTATGGTGCACTCTCAGTAC
AATCTGCTCTGATGCCGCATAGTTAAGCCAGTATCTGCTCCCTGCTTGTGTGTTGGAGGTCGCTGAGTAG
TGCGCGAGCAAAATTTAAGCTACAACAAGGCAAGGCTTGACCGACAATTGCATGAAGAATCTGCTTAGGG
TTAGGCGTTTTGCGCTGCTTCGCGATGTACGGGCCAGATATACGCGTATCTGAGGGGACTAGGGTGTGTT
TAGGCGAAAAGCGGGGCTTCGGTTGTACGCGGTTAGGAGTCCCCTCAGGATATAGTAGTTTCGCTTTTGC
ATAGGGAGGGGGAAATGTAGTCTTATGCAATACTCTTGTAGTCTTGCAACATGGTAACGATGAGTTAGCA
ACATGCCTTACAAGGAGAGAAAAAGCACCGTGCATGCCGATTGGTGGAAGTAAGGTGGTACGATCGTGCC
TTATTAGGAAGGCAACAGACGGGTCTGACATGGATTGGACGAACCACTGAATTCCGCATTGCAGAGATAT
TGTATTTAAGTGCCTAGCTCGATACAATAAACGCCATTTGACCATTCACCACATTGGTGTGCACCTCCAA
GCTGGCCGGGGATCCTCTAGGGCCTCTGAGCTATTCCAGAAGTAGTGAAGAGGCTTTTTTGGAGGCCTAG
GCTTTTGCAAAAAGCTCCGGATCGATCCTGAGAACTTCAGGGTGAGTTTGGGGACCCTTGATTGTTCTTT
CTTTTTCGCTATTGTAAAATTCATGTTATATGGAGGGGGCAAAGTTTTCAGGGTGTTGTTTAGAATGGGA
AGATGTCCCTTGTATCACCATGGACCCTCATGATAATTTTGTTTCTTTCACTTTCTACTCTGTTGACAAC
CATTGTCTCCTCTTATTTTCTTTTCATTTTCTGTAACTTTTTCGTTAAACTTTAGCTTGCATTTGTAACG
AATTTTTAAATTCACTTTTGTTTATTTGTCAGATTGTAAGTACTTTCTCTAATCACTTTTTTTTCAAGGC
AATCAGGGTATATTATATTGTACTTCAGCACAGTTTTAGAGAACAATTGTTATAATTAAATGATAAGGTA
GAATATTTCTGCATATAAATTCTGGCTGGCGTGGAAATATTCTTATTGGTAGAAACAACTACATCCTGGT
CATCATCCTGCCTTTCTCTTTATGGTTACAATGATATACACTGTTTGAGATGAGGATAAAATACTCTGAG
TCCAAACCGGGCCCCTCTGCTAACCATGTTCATGCCTTCTTCTTTTTCCTACAGCTCCTGGGCAACGTGC
TGGTTATTGTGCTGTCTCATCATTTTGGCAAAGAATTGTAATACGACTCACTATAGGGCGAATTGATATG
TCTAGATTAGATAAAAGTAAAGTGATTAACAGCGCATTAGAGCTGCTTAATGAGGTCGGAATCGAAGGTT
TAACAACCCGTAAACTCGCCCAGAAGCTAGGTGTAGAGCAGCCTACATTGTATTGGCATGTAAAAAATAA
GCGGGCTTTGCTCGACGCCTTAGCCATTGAGATGTTAGATAGGCACCATACTCACTTTTGCCCTTTAGAA
GGGGAAAGCTGGCAAGATTTTTTACGTAATAACGCTAAAAGTTTTAGATGTGCTTTACTAAGTCATCGCG
ATGGAGCAAAAGTACATTTAGGTACACGGCCTACAGAAAAACAGTATGAAACTCTCGAAAATCAATTAGC
CTTTTTATGCCAACAAGGTTTTTCACTAGAGAATGCATTATATGCACTCAGCGCTGTGGGGCATTTTACT
TTAGGTTGCGTATTGGAAGATCAAGAGCATCAAGTCGCTAAAGAAGAAAGGGAAACACCTACTACTGATA
GTATGCCGCCATTATTACGACAAGCTATCGAATTATTTGATCACCAAGGTGCAGAGCCAGCCTTCTTATT
CGGCCTTGAATTGATCATATGCGGATTAGAAAAACAACTTAAATGTGAAAGTGGGTCCGCGTACAGCGGA
TCCCGGGAATTCAGATCTTATTAAAGCAGAACTTGTTTATTGCAGCTTATAATGGTTACAAATAAAGCAA
TAGCATCACAAATTTCACAAATAAAGCATTTTTTTCACTGCATTCTAGTTGTGGTTTGTCCAAACTCATC
AATGTATCTTATCATGTCTGGTCGAATCCATGGCGCAGAACTGGTAGGTATGGAAGATCCGCGTTGACAT
TGATTATTGACTAGTTATTAATAGTAATCAATTACGGGGTCATTAGTTCATAGCCCATATATGGAGTTCC
GCGTTACATAACTTACGGTAAATGGCCCGCCTGGCTGACCGCCCAACGACCCCCGCCCATTGACGTCAAT
AATGACGTATGTTCCCATAGTAACGCCAATAGGGACTTTCCATTGACGTCAATGGGTGGAGTATTTACGG
TAAACTGCCCACTTGGCAGTACATCAAGTGTATCATATGCCAAGTACGCCCCCTATTGACGTCAATGACG
GTAAATGGCCCGCCTGGCATTATGCCCAGTACATGACCTTATGGGACTTTCCTACTTGGCAGTACATCTA
CGTATTAGTCATCGCTATTACCATGGTGATGCGGTTTTGGCAGTACATCAATGGGCGTGGATAGCGGTTT
GACTCACGGGGATTTCCAAGTCTCCACCCCATTGACGTCAATGGGAGTTTGTTTTGGCACCAAAATCAAC
GGGACTTTCCAAAATGTCGTAACAACTCCGCCCCATTGACGCAAATGGGCGGTAGGCGTGTACGGTGGGA
GGTCTATATAAGCAGAGCTCTCCCTATCAGTGATAGAGATCTCCCTATCAGTGATAGAGATCGTCGACGA
GCTCGTTTAGTGAACCGTCAGATCGCCTGGAGACGCCATCCACGCTGTTTTGACCTCCATAGAAGACACC
GGGACCGATCCAGCCTCCGGACTCTAGCGTTTAAACTTAAGCTTACCACCATGGATTATAAAGACGATGA
TGACAAGCACCACCACCACCACCACGACAAGGATTGTGAAATGAAACGCACCACACTGGACAGCCCTTTG
GGGAAGCTGGAGCTGTCTGGTTGTGAGCAGGGTCTGCACGAAATAATTTTTCTGGGCAAGGGGACGTCTG
CAGCTGATGCCGTGGAGGTCCCAGCCCCCGCTGCGGTTCTCGGAGGTCCGGAGCCCCTGATACAGGCTAC
AGCCTGGCTGAATGCCTATTTCCACCAGCCCGAGGCTATCGAAGAGTTCCCCGTGCCGGCTCTTCACCAT
CCCGTTTTCCAGCAAGAGTCGTTCACCAGACAGGTGTTATGGAAGCTGCTGAAGGTTGTGAAATTCGGAG
AAGTGATTTCTGAGTCACACTTAGCAGCCCTGGTAGGCAACCCCGCAGCCACGGCAGCAGTGAATACGGC
ACTGGATGGCAATCCTGTCCCTATCCTGATCCCGTGCCACAGAGTGGTCCAGGGGGATTCGGATGTGGGG
CCGTACCTTGGTGGACTGGCCGTGAAGGAATGGCTTCTGGCCCATGAAGGCCACCGGTTGGGGAAGCCAG
GCTTGGGATTCGAACTGGAGGTGCTGTTCCAGGGCCCCGGTACCGCCATCACAAGTTTGTACAAAAAAGC
AGGCTTGAAGGAATTCGGTACCATGATCGACTCCGTGAAGCTGCGCCGCGACAGCGCGGCGGACTTCTTC
TCCCACTACGAGTACCTGTGCGCGCTGCAGAACTCCGTGCCGCTGCCCGCCGTGCGCGCCTGTCTCCGGG
AGGGCGTGCTGGATTTCAACGCCGACGGCCTCCGCGGGGTGGACTGGGCGCCTCTGCTGAGCACCCTCAA
GATCAATAAAGACCTGCCCTTGGTCTCCATCAAGAGCTTCTTCCAGCCCTGGCTGGGGGACACAGGTTCT
GACATGAATAAATTTTGCAGAAGTCGTGTTCCTGCGATAAGATACAAAGATGTGACCTTCCAGTTGTGTA
AAGCTCTTAAAGGCTGTTTAAGTATATCAAGTGTGCTAAAGAACCTGGAGCTAAATGGACTAATTCTGAG
AGAGAGGGATTTAACTATTCTAGCAAAGGGATTGAATAAATCGGCTTCTTTGGTGCACCTGTCTCTTGCA
AATTGTCCAATTGGAGATGGAGGTTTAGAAATTATTTGTCAAGGTATAAGGAGCTCTATCACTCTTAAGA
CAGTCAACTTCACAGGATGTAATCTGACATGGCAGGGAGCAGATCACATGGCCAAGATCTTAAAGTATCA
GACCATGAGAAGGCATGAAGAAACCTGGGCTGAGAGTCTTCGCTATAGGAGACCTGATCTTGACTGTATG
GCTGGCTTAAGACGTATCACACTGAATTGCAACACACTTATTGGTGACCTAGGTGCATGTGCTTTTGCAG
ACTCTCTCAGTGAGGATTTATGGCTGAGAGCTCTTGACCTGCAACAGTGCGGCCTCACCAATGAAGGAGC
AAAGGCTTTGCTAGAGGCCCTTGAAACCAATACAACTCTGGTCGTTCTGGATATAAGAAAAAATCCACTC
ATTGATCATTCTATGATGAAAGCAGTTATCAAAAAAGTCCTCCAGAATGGAAGGAGTGCCAAATCAGAGT
ACCAGTGGATAACTTCTCCATCAGTGAAGGAACCATCCAAAACTGCTAAACAGAAAAGGAGAACTATAAT
TCTAGGAAGTGGTCACAAAGGAAAAGCTACTATTAGAATTGTAGGATTGGCTACAAAGAAACCTGTAAGT
AGTGGCAGAAAACACTCCCTTGGTAAAGAATATTATGCGCCCGCACCTCTTCCACCTGGTGTGTCTGGTT
TCTTGCCGTGGCGTACTGCAGAACGTGCAAAAAGACACAGGGGTTTCCCATTAATCAAAACACGTGATAT
ATGTAATCAGTTGCAGCAACCAGGTTTTCCTGTGACTGTGACAGTAGAGAGTCCTTCATCCTCTGAAGTT
GAAGAGGTTGATGATTCTTCAGAGAGTGTTCATGAAGTGCCTGAGAAAACTAGTATAGAACAAGAAGCAT
TACAGGAAAAACTGGAGGAGTGCCTAAAGCAGTTAAAGGAAGAAAGAGTGATAAGGCTTAAGGTTGATAA
ACGAGTCAGTGAGCTGGAACATGAAAATGCCCAGTTAAGAAATATAAATTTCTCTTTGTCTGAAGCCCTT
CATGCACAGTCATTGACAAATATGATCCTGGATGATGAAGGTGTTTTGGGCAGCATTGAGAATTCTTTTC
AGAAGTTTCATGCTTTCTTGGATCTCCTTAAAGATGCTGGGCTTGGGCAGCTTGCCACAATGGCTGGGAT
AGATCAGTCAGATTTTCAATTACTAGGTCATCCCCAGATGACTTCTACTGTTAGTAATCCACCTAAAGAA
GAAAAGAAGGCGCTTGAAGATGAAAAACCAGAACCGAAGCAGAATGCCCTAGGGCAAATGCAAAATATCC
AGGTTTCTATTTGTATGCAGTCAGCTTACAATGAAGGAACACTAATGAAGTTTCAGAAAATTACAGGTGA
TGCTAGAATTCCTTTGCCTCTCGACTCCTTTCCTGTCCCAGTTTCTACTCCAGAGGGCTTAGGAACTTCC
AGCAACAACCTAGGAGTCCCAGCTACTGAGCAGCGGCAGGAGTCTTTTGAAGGATTCATTGCTAGAATGT
GTTCTCCTTCACCAGATGCGACTTCTGGAACTGGAAGTCAAAGAAAAGAAGAGGAGTTGTCCAGAAATAG
CAGATCTTCTTCAGAGAAAAAGACCAAAACAGGTGAATATACCAAAAAACACTCTGATAAGCAACACCCT
GGAAAGGACCTGCATTCCTAGCTCGAGTGCGGCCGCAACCCAGCTTTC
