>Addgene plasmid #136876 | pEBTetBl-CLIP-Cep78 | depositor partial sequence | sequence record 264181 | Insert
ATGGGCGGTAGGCGTGTACGGTGGGAGGTCTATATAAGCAGAGCTCTCCCTATCAGTGATAGAGATCTCC
CTATCAGTGATAGAGATCGTCGACGAGCTCGTTTAGTGAACCGTCAGATCGCCTGGAGACGCCATCCACG
CTGTTTTGACCTCCATAGAAGACACCGGGACCGATCCAGCCTCCGGACTCTAGCGTTTAAACTTAAGCTT
ACCACCATGGATTATAAAGACGATGATGACAAGCACCACCACCACCACCACGACAAGGATTGTGAAATGA
AACGCACCACACTGGACAGCCCTTTGGGGAAGCTGGAGCTGTCTGGTTGTGAGCAGGGTCTGCACGAAAT
AATTTTTCTGGGCAAGGGGACGTCTGCAGCTGATGCCGTGGAGGTCCCAGCCCCCGCTGCGGTTCTCGGA
GGTCCGGAGCCCCTGATACAGGCTACAGCCTGGCTGAATGCCTATTTCCACCAGCCCGAGGCTATCGAAG
AGTTCCCCGTGCCGGCTCTTCACCATCCCGTTTTCCAGCAAGAGTCGTTCACCAGACAGGTGTTATGGAA
GCTGCTGAAGGTTGTGAAATTCGGAGAAGTGATTTCTGAGTCACACTTAGCAGCCCTGGTAGGCAACCCC
GCAGCCACGGCAGCAGTGAATACGGCACTGGATGGCAATCCTGTCCCTATCCTGATCCCGTGCCACAGAG
TGGTCCAGGGGGATTCGGATGTGGGGCCGTACCTTGGTGGACTGGCCGTGAAGGAATGGCTTCTGGCCCA
TGAAGGCCACCGGTTGGGGAAGCCAGGCTTGGGATTCGAACTGGAGGTGCTGTTCCAGGGCCCCGGTACC
GCCATCACAAGTTTGTACAAAAAAGCAGGCTTGAAGGAATTCGGTACCATGATCGACTCCGTGAAGCTGC
GCCGCGACAGCGCGGCGGACTTCTTCTCCCACTACGAGTACCTGTGCGCGCTGCAGAACTCCGTGCCGCT
GCCCGCCGTGCGCGCCTGTCTCCGGGAGGGCGTGCTGGATTTCAACGCCGACGGCCTCCGCGGGGTGGAC
TGGGCGCCTCTGCTGAGCACCCTCAAGATCAATAAAGACCTGCCCTTGGTCTCCATCAAGAGCTTCTTCC
AGCCCTGGCTGGGGGACACAGGTTCTGACATGAATAAATTTTGCAGAAGTCGTGTTCCTGCGATAAGATA
CAAAGATGTGACCTTCCAGTTGTGTAAAGCTCTTAAAGGCTGTTTAAGTATATCAAGTGTGCTAAAGAAC
CTGGAGCTAAATGGACTAATTCTGAGAGAGAGGGATTTAACTATTCTAGCAAAGGGATTGAATAAATCGG
CTTCTTTGGTGCACCTGTCTCTTGCAAATTGTCCAATTGGAGATGGAGGTTTAGAAATTATTTGTCAAGG
TATAAGGAGCTCTATCACTCTTAAGACAGTCAACTTCACAGGATGTAATCTGACATGGCAGGGAGCAGAT
CACATGGCCAAGATCTTAAAGTATCAGACCATGAGAAGGCATGAAGAAACCTGGGCTGAGAGTCTTCGCT
ATAGGAGACCTGATCTTGACTGTATGGCTGGCTTAAGACGTATCACACTGAATTGCAACACACTTATTGG
TGACCTAGGTGCATGTGCTTTTGCAGACTCTCTCAGTGAGGATTTATGGCTGAGAGCTCTTGACCTGCAA
CAGTGCGGCCTCACCAATGAAGGAGCAAAGGCTTTGCTAGAGGCCCTTGAAACCAATACAACTCTGGTCG
TTCTGGATATAAGAAAAAATCCACTCATTGATCATTCTATGATGAAAGCAGTTATCAAAAAAGTCCTCCA
GAATGGAAGGAGTGCCAAATCAGAGTACCAGTGGATAACTTCTCCATCAGTGAAGGAACCATCCAAAACT
GCTAAACAGAAAAGGAGAACTATAATTCTAGGAAGTGGTCACAAAGGAAAAGCTACTATTAGAATTGTAG
GATTGGCTACAAAGAAACCTGTAAGTAGTGGCAGAAAACACTCCCTTGGTAAAGAATATTATGCGCCCGC
ACCTCTTCCACCTGGTGTGTCTGGTTTCTTGCCGTGGCGTACTGCAGAACGTGCAAAAAGACACAGGGGT
TTCCCATTAATCAAAACACGTGATATATGTAATCAGTTGCAGCAACCAGGTTTTCCTGTGACTGTGACAG
TAGAGAGTCCTTCATCCTCTGAAGTTGAAGAGGTTGATGATTCTTCAGAGAGTGTTCATGAAGTGCCTGA
GAAAACTAGTATAGAACAAGAAGCATTACAGGAAAAACTGGAGGAGTGCCTAAAGCAGTTAAAGGAAGAA
AGAGTGATAAGGCTTAAGGTTGATAAACGAGTCAGTGAGCTGGAACATGAAAATGCCCAGTTAAGAAATA
TAAATTTCTCTTTGTCTGAAGCCCTTCATGCACAGTCATTGACAAATATGATCCTGGATGATGAAGGTGT
TTTGGGCAGCATTGAGAATTCTTTTCAGAAGTTTCATGCTTTCTTGGATCTCCTTAAAGATGCTGGGCTT
GGGCAGCTTGCCACAATGGCTGGGATAGATCAGTCAGATTTTCAATTACTAGGTCATCCCCAGATGACTT
CTACTGTTAGTAATCCACCTAAAGAAGAAAAGAAGGCGCTTGAAGATGAAAAACCAGAACCGAAGCAGAA
TGCCCTAGGGCAAATGCAAAATATCCAGGTTTCTATTTGTATGCAGTCAGCTTACAATGAAGGAACACTA
ATGAAGTTTCAGAAAATTACAGGTGATGCTAGAATTCCTTTGCCTCTCGACTCCTTTCCTGTCCCAGTTT
CTACTCCAGAGGGCTTAGGAACTTCCAGCAACAACCTAGGAGTCCCAGCTACTGAGCAGCGGCAGGAGTC
TTTTGAAGGATTCATTGCTAGAATGTGTTCTCCTTCACCAGATGCGACTTCTGGAACTGGAAGTCAAAGA
AAAGAAGAGGAGTTGTCCAGAAATAGCAGATCTTCTTCAGAGAAAAAGACCAAAACAGGTGAATATACCA
AAAAACACTCTGATAAGCAACACCCTGGAAAGGACCTGCATTCCTAG
